>Addgene plasmid #238378 | eEMLP01 | addgene full sequence | sequence record 479182 | Addgene NGS Result
CTGACAGTTACCAATGCTTAATCAGTGAGGCACCTATCTCAGCGATCTGTCTATTTCGTTCATCCATAGT
TGCCTGACTCCCCGTCGTGTAGATAACTACGATACGGGAGGGCTTACCATCTGGCCCCAGTGCTGCAATG
ATACCGCGCGACCCACGCTCACCGGCTCCAGATTTATCAGCAATAAACCAGCCAGCCGGAAGGGCCGAGC
GCAGAAGTGGTCCTGCAACTTTATCCGCCTCCATCCAGTCTATTAATTGTTGCCGGGAAGCTAGAGTAAG
TAGTTCGCCAGTTAATAGTTTGCGCAACGTTGTTGCCATTGCTACAGGCATCGTGGTGTCACGCTCGTCG
TTTGGTATGGCTTCATTCAGCTCCGGTTCCCAACGATCAAGGCGAGTTACATGATCCCCCATGTTGTGCA
AAAAAGCGGTTAGCTCCTTCGGTCCTCCGATCGTTGTCAGAAGTAAGTTGGCCGCAGTGTTATCACTCAT
GGTTATGGCAGCACTGCATAATTCTCTTACTGTCATGCCATCCGTAAGATGCTTTTCTGTGACTGGTGAG
TACTCAACCAAGTCATTCTGAGAATAGTGTATGCGGCGACCGAGTTGCTCTTGCCCGGCGTCAATACGGG
ATAATACCGCGCCACATAGCAGAACTTTAAAAGTGCTCATCATTGGAAAACGTTCTTCGGGGCGAAAACT
CTCAAGGATCTTACCGCTGTTGAGATCCAGTTCGATGTAACCCACTCGTGCACCCAACTGATCTTCAGCA
TCTTTTACTTTCACCAGCGTTTCTGGGTGAGCAAAAACAGGAAGGCAAAATGCCGCAAAAAAGGGAATAA
GGGCGACACGGAAATGTTGAATACTCATACTCTTCCTTTTTCAATATTATTGAAGCATTTATCAGGGTTA
TTGTCTCATGAGCGGATACATATTTGAATGTATTTAGAAAAATAAACAAATAGGGGTTCCGCGCACATTT
CCCCGAAAAGTGCCACCTGACGTCTAAGAAACCATTATTATCATGACATTAACCTATAAAAATAGGCGTA
TCACGAGGCAGAATTTCAGATAAAAAAAATCCTTAGCTTTCGCTAAGGATGATTTCTGGAATTCGCGGCC
GCTTCTAGAGACTAGTGGGTCTCAAGGTGACTCCTGTTGATAGATCCAGTAATGACCTCAGAACTCCATC
TGGATTTGTTCAGAACGCTCGGTTGCCGCCGGGCGTTTTTTATTGGTGAGAATGCTTAGAGACCTACTAG
TAGCGGCCGCTGCAGGCTTCCTCGCTCACTGACTCGCTGCGCTCGGTCGTTCGGCTGCGGCGAGCGGTAT
CAGCTCACTCAAAGGCGGTAATACGGTTATCCACAGAATCAGGGGATAACGCAGGAAAGAACATGTGAGC
AAAAGGCCAGCAAAAGGCCAGGAACCGTAAAAAGGCCGCGTTGCTGGCGTTTTTCCACAGGCTCCGCCCC
CCTGACGAGCATCACAAAAATCGACGCTCAAGTCAGAGGTGGCGAAACCCGACAGGACTATAAAGATACC
AGGCGTTTCCCCCTGGAAGCTCCCTCGTGCGCTCTCCTGTTCCGACCCTGCCGCTTACCGGATACCTGTC
CGCCTTTCTCCCTTCGGGAAGCGTGGCGCTTTCTCATAGCTCACGCTGTAGGTATCTCAGTTCGGTGTAG
GTCGTTCGCTCCAAGCTGGGCTGTGTGCACGAACCCCCCGTTCAGCCCGACCGCTGCGCCTTATCCGGTA
ACTATCGTCTTGAGTCCAACCCGGTAAGACACGACTTATCGCCACTGGCAGCAGCCACTGGTAACAGGAT
TAGCAGAGCGAGGTATGTAGGCGGTGCTACAGAGTTCTTGAAGTGGTGGCCTAACTACGGCTACACTAGA
AGAACAGTATTTGGTATCTGCGCTCTGCTGAAGCCAGTTACCTTCGGAAAAAGAGTTGGTAGCTCTTGAT
CCGGCAAACAAACCACCGCTGGTAGCGGTGGTTTTTTTGTTTGCAAGCAGCAGATTACGCGCAGAAAAAA
AGGATCTCAAGAAGATCCTTTGATCTTTTCTACGGGGTCTGACGCTCAGTGGAACGAAAACTCACGTTAA
GGGATTTTGGTCATGAGATTATCAAAAAGGATCTTCACCTAGATCCTTTTAAATTAAAAATGAAGTTTTA
AATCAATCTAAAGTATATATGAGTAAACTTGGT
Features (pLannotate 1.2.2; 7 found; start..end, strand, type, name):
      8..868     -  CDS            AmpR: β-lactamase; bla; confers resistance to ampicillin, carbenicillin, and related antibiotics
    869..973     -  promoter       AmpR promoter: bla
   1063..1106    -  terminator     bacterial terminator: putative bacterial transcription terminator
   1109..1130    +  misc_feature   BioBrick prefix: BioBrick prefix for parts that do not start with "ATG"
   1149..1243    +  terminator     lambda t0 terminator: transcription terminator from phage lambda
   1255..1275    +  misc_feature   BioBrick suffix: universal suffix for all parts
   1452..2040    -  rep_origin     ori: high-copy-number ColE1/pMB1/pBR322/pUC origin of replication
