[The description below was written by a language model from this plasmid's Addgene catalogue record and pLannotate feature annotations shown in this document.]
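Description:
eEMLP01 is a small bacterial part plasmid (about 2.2 kb) built on the DVLA backbone. It carries the phage lambda t0 transcription terminator as a reusable module for Golden Gate assembly. It belongs to a DNA part library developed for engineering Xenorhabdus griffiniae HGB2511, a nematode-symbiotic bacterium being established as a model organism. The plasmid is maintained in standard E. coli cloning strains under ampicillin selection, provided by a β-lactamase gene driven by its native bla promoter. Replication depends on a ColE1/pMB1-family origin. The feature annotation describes this origin as a high-copy type, whereas the catalogue entry lists the plasmid as low copy; the record does not resolve this difference.

The payload is the roughly 95 bp lambda t0 terminator, which stops transcription at the end of an assembled expression unit and limits read-through into neighbouring parts. In the annotated sequence it lies between BioBrick prefix and suffix sequences, and a separate putative bacterial terminator sits just upstream of the prefix in the opposite orientation, probably insulating the part site from backbone transcription. The Type IIS restriction sites and overhangs that would release the part during Golden Gate assembly are not annotated in the feature table, so their identity and the part's position in the assembly scheme are not stated. The insert is recorded as synthetic and was placed into the backbone by Gibson cloning. The plasmid carries no promoter or coding sequence as payload. It is a source of a terminator to be combined with promoter, ribosome binding site and coding sequence parts when building multi-part bacterial expression constructs.
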