Addgene plasmid #238378: eEMLP01
Purpose: t0 terminator part plasmid for Golden Gate Assembly
Depositing lab: Richard Murray. Depositing organization: California Institute of Technology. Publication: A DNA Part Library for Reliable Engineering of the Emerging Model Nematode Symbiotic Bacterium Xenorhabdus griffiniae HGB2511. Larsson EM, Wang OY, Murray RM. ACS Synth Biol. 2025 Oct 17;14(10):4122-4126. doi: 10.1021/acssynbio.5c00414. Epub 2025 Sep 25. PubMed 40998411.
Backbone
  Vector backbone: DVLA
  Vector type: Bacterial Expression
Growth in bacteria
  Bacterial resistance: Ampicillin, 100 μg/mL
  Growth temperature: 37°C
  Growth strain: DH5alpha
  Copy number: Low Copy
Gene/Insert
  Gene/Insert name: t0 terminator
  Species: Synthetic
  Cloning method: Gibson Cloning
Terms and licenses: Academic/Nonprofit Terms; Industry Terms: Not Available to Industry
Depositor comments: Please visit https://doi.org/10.1101/2025.06.09.658710 for bioRxiv preprint.
How to cite: eEMLP01 was a gift from Richard Murray (Addgene plasmid # 238378 ; http://n2t.net/addgene:238378 ; RRID:Addgene_238378)
